Addgene plasmid #45358: pMAL-BRT17
Depositing lab: Scott Banta. Depositing organization: Columbia University. Publication: A designed, phase changing RTX-based peptide for efficient bioseparations. Shur O, Dooley K, Blenner M, Baltimore M, Banta S. Biotechniques. 2013 Apr;54(4):197-206. doi: 10.2144/000114010. PubMed 23581466.
Backbone
  Vector backbone: pMAL-c4e
  Backbone manufacturer: New England Biolabs
  Backbone size w/o insert (bp): 6648
  Total vector size (bp): 7083
  Modifications to backbone: Knocked out native enterokinase cleavage site (2677-2691) from DDDDK to DDGEQ
  Vector type: Bacterial Expression
Growth in bacteria
  Bacterial resistance: Ampicillin, 100 μg/mL
  Growth temperature: 37°C
  Growth strain: DH5alpha
  Copy number: High Copy
Gene/Insert
  Gene/Insert name: 17 Repeat Beta Roll Tag (alt name: BRT17)
  Species: Synthetic
  Insert size (bp): 462
  Promoter: Ptac
  Tag / fusion protein: Maltose Binding Protein (MBP) (N terminal on insert)
  Cloning method: Restriction Enzyme; 5′ cloning site AvaI (not destroyed); 3′ cloning site HindIII (not destroyed)
  Sequencing primers: 5′ CGT CAG ACT GTC GAT GAA; 3′ CGC CAG GGT TTT CCC AGT CAC GAC
Terms and licenses: Academic/Nonprofit Terms; Industry Terms: Not Available to Industry
How to cite: pMAL-BRT17 was a gift from Scott Banta (Addgene plasmid # 45358 ; http://n2t.net/addgene:45358 ; RRID:Addgene_45358)
