[The description below was written by a language model from this plasmid's Addgene catalogue record and pLannotate feature annotations shown in this document.]
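Description:
pMAL-BRT17 is a bacterial expression plasmid built on the pMAL-c4e backbone for cytoplasmic production in E. coli of maltose binding protein (MBP) fused at its C-terminus to a synthetic 17-repeat beta roll tag (BRT17). The 462 bp insert was cloned between AvaI and HindIII sites, both retained, giving a total size of 7,083 bp. The plasmid replicates from a ColE1/pMB1-type origin and is selected with ampicillin through the β-lactamase gene. The catalogue lists it as high copy, although the feature table also annotates the pBR322-derived bom region and a rop gene, which normally moderates copy number. An M13 origin is present, allowing single-stranded DNA production with helper phage.

Expression is driven by the tac promoter with a downstream lac operator, and the plasmid carries its own lacI gene under the lacIq promoter, so transcription is tightly repressed until relieved by IPTG. The annotated malE coding sequence lacks a signal peptide, keeping the fusion in the cytosol. The BRT17 insert itself is not annotated in the feature table, but it fits the gap between the MBP coding sequence and a downstream lacZα fragment. The rrnB T1 and T2 terminators follow. The depositor modified the backbone by destroying the native enterokinase cleavage site, changing DDDDK to DDGEQ, so that site can no longer be used to cleave the fusion.

According to the associated publication title, BRT17 is a designed, phase-changing peptide based on RTX (repeats-in-toxin) sequences and intended for efficient bioseparations. This construct therefore appears to serve as an MBP test fusion for evaluating the tag in protein purification, though the record does not detail how it is used.
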