Features (pLannotate 1.2.2; 18 found; start..end, strand, type, name):
      3..80      +  promoter       lacIq promoter: lacI (mutant); In the lacIq allele, a single base change in the promoter boosts expression of the lacI gene about 10-fold.
     81..1163    +  CDS            lacI: lac repressor; lacI; The lac repressor binds to the lac operator to inhibit transcription in E. coli. This inhibition can be relieved by adding lactose or isopropyl-β-D-thiogalactopyranoside (IPTG).
   1176..1197    +  protein_bind   CAP binding site: CAP binding activates transcription in the presence of cAMP. E. coli catabolite activator protein
   1216..1233    +  promoter       tet promoter (fragment): E. coli promoter for tetracycline efflux protein gene
   1406..1434    +  promoter       tac promoter: strong E. coli promoter; hybrid between the trp and lac UV5 promoters
   1442..1458    +  protein_bind   lac operator: The lac repressor binds to the lac operator to inhibit transcription in E. coli. This inhibition can be relieved by adding lactose or isopropyl-β-D-thiogalactopyranoside (IPTG). lac repressor encoded by lacI
   1528..2628    +  CDS            MBP: maltose binding protein from E. coli; malE (mutated); This version of the gene does not encode a signal sequence, so MBP will remain in the cytosol.
   3173..3327    +  CDS            lacZα (fragment): LacZα fragment of β-galactosidase; lacZ fragment
   3420..3535    +  ncRNA          5S rRNA: Accession: RF00001 - 5S ribosomal RNA
   3539..3625    +  terminator     rrnB T1 terminator: Escherichia coli rrnB; transcription terminator T1 from the E. coli rrnB gene
   3717..3744    +  terminator     rrnB T2 terminator: transcription terminator T2 from the E. coli rrnB gene
   3763..3854    +  promoter       AmpR promoter: bla
   3855..4715    +  CDS            AmpR: β-lactamase; bla; confers resistance to ampicillin, carbenicillin, and related antibiotics
   4757..5270    -  rep_origin     M13 ori (sequence partly withheld): M13 bacteriophage origin of replication; arrow indicates direction of (+) strand synthesis
   5381..5969    +  rep_origin     ori: high-copy-number ColE1/pMB1/pBR322/pUC origin of replication
   6155..6297    -  misc_feature   bom: basis of mobility region from pBR322
   6399..6590    -  CDS            rop: Rop protein, which maintains plasmids at low copy number; rop
   6607..6987    +  CDS            YPB1_ECOLX: Protein predicted: Swiss-Prot protein existence level 4. From Escherichia coli.
>Addgene plasmid #45358 | pMAL-BRT17 | depositor full sequence | sequence record 63294 | pMAL-BRT17 sequence 7083 bps
CCGACACCATCGAATGGTGCAAAACCTTTCGCGGTATGGCATGATAGCGCCCGGAAGAGAGTCAATTCAG
GGTGGTGAATGTGAAACCAGTAACGTTATACGATGTCGCAGAGTATGCCGGTGTCTCTTATCAGACCGTT
TCCCGCGTGGTGAACCAGGCCAGCCACGTTTCTGCGAAAACGCGGGAAAAAGTGGAAGCGGCGATGGCGG
AGCTGAATTACATTCCCAACCGCGTGGCACAACAACTGGCGGGCAAACAGTCGTTGCTGATTGGCGTTGC
CACCTCCAGTCTGGCCCTGCACGCGCCGTCGCAAATTGTCGCGGCGATTAAATCTCGCGCCGATCAACTG
GGTGCCAGCGTGGTGGTGTCGATGGTAGAACGAAGCGGCGTCGAAGCCTGTAAAGCGGCGGTGCACAATC
TTCTCGCGCAACGCGTCAGTGGGCTGATCATTAACTATCCGCTGGATGACCAGGATGCCATTGCTGTGGA
AGCTGCCTGCACTAATGTTCCGGCGTTATTTCTTGATGTCTCTGACCAGACACCCATCAACAGTATTATT
TTCTCCCATGAAGACGGTACGCGACTGGGCGTGGAGCATCTGGTCGCATTGGGTCACCAGCAAATCGCGC
TGTTAGCGGGCCCATTAAGTTCTGTCTCGGCGCGTCTGCGTCTGGCTGGCTGGCATAAATATCTCACTCG
CAATCAAATTCAGCCGATAGCGGAACGGGAAGGCGACTGGAGTGCCATGTCCGGTTTTCAACAAACCATG
CAAATGCTGAATGAGGGCATCGTTCCCACTGCGATGCTGGTTGCCAACGATCAGATGGCGCTGGGCGCAA
TGCGCGCCATTACCGAGTCCGGGCTGCGCGTTGGTGCGGATATCTCGGTAGTGGGATACGACGATACCGA
AGACAGCTCATGTTATATCCCGCCGTTAACCACCATCAAACAGGATTTTCGCCTGCTGGGGCAAACCAGC
GTGGACCGCTTGCTGCAACTCTCTCAGGGCCAGGCGGTGAAGGGCAATCAGCTGTTGCCCGTCTCACTGG
TGAAAAGAAAAACCACCCTGGCGCCCAATACGCAAACCGCCTCTCCCCGCGCGTTGGCCGATTCATTAAT
GCAGCTGGCACGACAGGTTTCCCGACTGGAAAGCGGGCAGTGAGCGCAACGCAATTAATGTAAGTTAGCT
CACTCATTAGGCACAATTCTCATGTTTGACAGCTTATCATCGACTGCACGGTGCACCAATGCTTCTGGCG
TCAGGCAGCCATCGGAAGCTGTGGTATGGCTGTGCAGGTCGTAAATCACTGCATAATTCGTGTCGCTCAA
GGCGCACTCCCGTTCTGGATAATGTTTTTTGCGCCGACATCATAACGGTTCTGGCAAATATTCTGAAATG
AGCTGTTGACAATTAATCATCGGCTCGTATAATGTGTGGAATTGTGAGCGGATAACAATTTCACACAGGA
AACAGCCAGTCCGTTTAGGTGTTTTCACGAGCACTTCACCAACAAGGACCATAGCATATGAAAATCGAAG
AAGGTAAACTGGTAATCTGGATTAACGGCGATAAAGGCTATAACGGTCTCGCTGAAGTCGGTAAGAAATT
CGAGAAAGATACCGGAATTAAAGTCACCGTTGAGCATCCGGATAAACTGGAAGAGAAATTCCCACAGGTT
GCGGCAACTGGCGATGGCCCTGACATTATCTTCTGGGCACACGACCGCTTTGGTGGCTACGCTCAATCTG
GCCTGTTGGCTGAAATCACCCCGGACAAAGCGTTCCAGGACAAGCTGTATCCGTTTACCTGGGATGCCGT
ACGTTACAACGGCAAGCTGATTGCTTACCCGATCGCTGTTGAAGCGTTATCGCTGATTTATAACAAAGAT
CTGCTGCCGAACCCGCCAAAAACCTGGGAAGAGATCCCGGCGCTGGATAAAGAACTGAAAGCGAAAGGTA
AGAGCGCGCTGATGTTCAACCTGCAAGAACCGTACTTCACCTGGCCGCTGATTGCTGCTGACGGGGGTTA
TGCGTTCAAGTATGAAAACGGCAAGTACGACATTAAAGACGTGGGCGTGGATAACGCTGGCGCGAAAGCG
GGTCTGACCTTCCTGGTTGACCTGATTAAAAACAAACACATGAATGCAGACACCGATTACTCCATCGCAG
AAGCTGCCTTTAATAAAGGCGAAACAGCGATGACCATCAACGGCCCGTGGGCATGGTCCAACATCGACAC
CAGCAAAGTGAATTATGGTGTAACGGTACTGCCGACCTTCAAGGGTCAACCATCCAAACCGTTCGTTGGC
GTGCTGAGCGCAGGTATTAACGCCGCCAGTCCGAACAAAGAGCTGGCAAAAGAGTTCCTCGAAAACTATC
TGCTGACTGATGAAGGTCTGGAAGCGGTTAATAAAGACAAACCGCTGGGTGCCGTAGCGCTGAAGTCTTA
CGAGGAAGAGTTGGTGAAAGATCCGCGGATTGCCGCCACTATGGAAAACGCCCAGAAAGGTGAAATCATG
CCGAACATCCCGCAGATGTCCGCTTTCTGGTATGCCGTGCGTACTGCGGTGATCAACGCCGCCAGCGGTC
GTCAGACTGTCGATGAAGCCCTGAAAGACGCGCAGACTAATTCGAGCTCGAACAACAACAACAATAACAA
TAACAACAACCTCGGGGATGATGGTGAGCAGGGCGGTGCGGGCAACGATACCCTGTATGGTGGCGCCGGG
AATGACACATTATACGGAGGTGCTGGCAATGATACGCTGTATGGCGGAGCAGGTAACGACACTTTGTATG
GGGGCGCCGGTAACGACACGCTGTATGGGGGGGCAGGCAACGATACCCTTTATGGCGGTGCTGGGAATGA
CACACTGTACGGCGGGGCGGGTAACGATACCCTCTATGGTGGTGCTGGCAATGATACACTGTATGGCGGT
GCGGGCAACGATACCCTGTATGGTGGCGCCGGGAATGACACATTATACGGAGGTGCTGGCAATGATACGC
TGTATGGCGGAGCAGGTAACGACACTTTGTATGGGGGCGCCGGTAACGACACGCTGTATGGGGGGGCAGG
CAACGATACCCTTTATGGCGGTGCTGGGAATGACACACTGTACGGCGGGGCGGGTAACGATACCCTCTAT
TAATAATACTCCTCAAGCTTGGCACTGGCCGTCGTTTTACAACGTCGTGACTGGGAAAACCCTGGCGTTA
CCCAACTTAATCGCCTTGCAGCACATCCCCCTTTCGCCAGCTGGCGTAATAGCGAAGAGGCCCGCACCGA
TCGCCCTTCCCAACAGTTGCGCAGCCTGAATGGCGAATGGCAGCTTGGCTGTTTTGGCGGATGAGATAAG
ATTTTCAGCCTGATACAGATTAAATCAGAACGCAGAAGCGGTCTGATAAAACAGAATTTGCCTGGCGGCA
GTAGCGCGGTGGTCCCACCTGACCCCATGCCGAACTCAGAAGTGAAACGCCGTAGCGCCGATGGTAGTGT
GGGGTCTCCCCATGCGAGAGTAGGGAACTGCCAGGCATCAAATAAAACGAAAGGCTCAGTCGAAAGACTG
GGCCTTTCGTTTTATCTGTTGTTTGTCGGTGAACGCTCTCCTGAGTAGGACAAATCCGCCGGGAGCGGAT
TTGAACGTTGCGAAGCAACGGCCCGGAGGGTGGCGGGCAGGACGCCCGCCATAAACTGCCAGGCATCAAA
TTAAGCAGAAGGCCATCCTGACGGATGGCCTTTTTGCGTTTCTACAAACTCTTTTGTTTATTTTTCTAAA
TACATTCAAATATGTATCCGCTCATGAGACAATAACCCTGATAAATGCTTCAATAATATTGAAAAAGGAA
GAGTATGAGTATTCAACATTTCCGTGTCGCCCTTATTCCCTTTTTTGCGGCATTTTGCCTTCCTGTTTTT
GCTCACCCAGAAACGCTGGTGAAAGTAAAAGATGCTGAAGATCAGTTGGGTGCACGAGTGGGTTACATCG
AACTGGATCTCAACAGCGGTAAGATCCTTGAGAGTTTTCGCCCCGAAGAACGTTTCCCAATGATGAGCAC
TTTTAAAGTTCTGCTATGTGGCGCGGTATTATCCCGTGTTGACGCCGGGCAAGAGCAACTCGGTCGCCGC
ATACACTATTCTCAGAATGACTTGGTTGAGTACTCACCAGTCACAGAAAAGCATCTTACGGATGGCATGA
CAGTAAGAGAATTATGCAGTGCTGCCATAACCATGAGTGATAACACTGCGGCCAACTTACTTCTGACAAC
GATCGGAGGACCGAAGGAGCTAACCGCTTTTTTGCACAACATGGGGGATCATGTAACTCGCCTTGATCGT
TGGGAACCGGAGCTGAATGAAGCCATACCAAACGACGAGCGTGACACCACGATGCCTGTAGCAATGGCAA
CAACGTTGCGCAAACTATTAACTGGCGAACTACTTACTCTAGCTTCCCGGCAACAATTAATAGACTGGAT
GGAGGCGGATAAAGTTGCAGGACCACTTCTGCGCTCGGCCCTTCCGGCTGGCTGGTTTATTGCTGATAAA
TCTGGAGCCGGTGAGCGTGGGTCTCGCGGTATCATTGCAGCACTGGGGCCAGATGGTAAGCCCTCCCGTA
TCGTAGTTATCTACACGACGGGGAGTCAGGCAACTATGGATGAACGAAATAGACAGATCGCTGAGATAGG
TGCCTCACTGATTAAGCATTGGTAACTGTCAGACCAAGTTTACTCATATATACTTTAGATTGATT
[38 nt withheld, positions 4756-4793]
A
[37 nt withheld, positions 4795-4831]
ATTTTGTTAAAATTCGCGTTAAATTTTTGTTAAATCAGCTCATTTTTTAACCAATAGGCCGAAATCGGCA
AAATCCCTTATAAATCAAAAGAATAGACCGAGATAGGGT
[37 nt withheld, positions 4941-4977]
AAAGAACGTGGACTCCAACGTCAAAGG
[141 nt withheld, positions 5005-5145]
G
[125 nt withheld, positions 5147-5271]
AAAGGATCTAGGTGAAGATCCTTTTTGATAATCTCATGACCAAAATCCCTTAACGTGAGTTTTCGTTCCA
CTGAGCGTCAGACCCCGTAGAAAAGATCAAAGGATCTTCTTGAGATCCTTTTTTTCTGCGCGTAATCTGC
TGCTTGCAAACAAAAAAACCACCGCTACCAGCGGTGGTTTGTTTGCCGGATCAAGAGCTACCAACTCTTT
TTCCGAAGGTAACTGGCTTCAGCAGAGCGCAGATACCAAATACTGTCCTTCTAGTGTAGCCGTAGTTAGG
CCACCACTTCAAGAACTCTGTAGCACCGCCTACATACCTCGCTCTGCTAATCCTGTTACCAGTGGCTGCT
GCCAGTGGCGATAAGTCGTGTCTTACCGGGTTGGACTCAAGACGATAGTTACCGGATAAGGCGCAGCGGT
CGGGCTGAACGGGGGGTTCGTGCACACAGCCCAGCTTGGAGCGAACGACCTACACCGAACTGAGATACCT
ACAGCGTGAGCTATGAGAAAGCGCCACGCTTCCCGAAGGGAGAAAGGCGGACAGGTATCCGGTAAGCGGC
AGGGTCGGAACAGGAGAGCGCACGAGGGAGCTTCCAGGGGGAAACGCCTGGTATCTTTATAGTCCTGTCG
GGTTTCGCCACCTCTGACTTGAGCGTCGATTTTTGTGATGCTCGTCAGGGGGGCGGAGCCTATGGAAAAA
CGCCAGCAACGCGGCCTTTTTACGGTTCCTGGCCTTTTGCTGGCCTTTTGCTCACATGTTCTTTCCTGCG
TTATCCCCTGATTCTGTGGATAACCGTATTACCGCCTTTGAGTGAGCTGATACCGCTCGCCGCAGCCGAA
CGACCGAGCGCAGCGAGTCAGTGAGCGAGGAAGCGGAAGAGCGCCTGATGCGGTATTTTCTCCTTACGCA
TCTGTGCGGTATTTCACACCGCATATATGGTGCACTCTCAGTACAATCTGCTCTGATGCCGCATAGTTAA
GCCAGTATACACTCCGCTATCGCTACGTGACTGGGTCATGGCTGCGCCCCGACACCCGCCAACACCCGCT
GACGCGCCCTGACGGGCTTGTCTGCTCCCGGCATCCGCTTACAGACAAGCTGTGACCGTCTCCGGGAGCT
GCATGTGTCAGAGGTTTTCACCGTCATCACCGAAACGCGCGAGGCAGCTGCGGTAAAGCTCATCAGCGTG
GTCGTGCAGCGATTCACAGATGTCTGCCTGTTCATCCGCGTCCAGCTCGTTGAGTTTCTCCAGAAGCGTT
AATGTCTGGCTTCTGATAAAGCGGGCCATGTTAAGGGCGGTTTTTTCCTGTTTGGTCACTGATGCCTCCG
TGTAAGGGGGATTTCTGTTCATGGGGGTAATGATACCGATGAAACGAGAGAGGATGCTCACGATACGGGT
TACTGATGATGAACATGCCCGGTTACTGGAACGTTGTGAGGGTAAACAACTGGCGGTATGGATGCGGCGG
GACCAGAGAAAAATCACTCAGGGTCAATGCCAGCGCTTCGTTAATACAGATGTAGGTGTTCCACAGGGTA
GCCAGCAGCATCCTGCGATGCAGATCCGGAACATAATGGTGCAGGGCGCTGACTTCCGCGTTTCCAGACT
TTACGAAACACGGAAACCGAAGACCATTCATGTTGTTGCTCAGGTCGCAGACGTTTTGCAGCAGCAGTCG
CTTCACGTTCGCTCGCGTATCGGTGATTCATTCTGCTAACCAGTAAGGCAACCCCGCCAGCCTAGCCGGG
TCCTCAACGACAGGAGCACGATCATGCGCACCCGTGGCCAGGACCCAACGCTGCCCGAAATT
