>Addgene plasmid #45358 | pMAL-BRT17 | addgene partial sequence | sequence record 65127 | M13pUC-fwd 5'-CCCAGTCACGACGTTGTAAAACG-3'
TATTATTAATAGAGGGTATCGTTACCCGCCCCGCCGTACAGTGTGTCATTCCCAGCACCGCCATAAAGGG
TATCGTTGCCTGCCCCCCCATACAGCGTGTCGTTACCGGCGCCCCCATACAAAGTGTCGTTACCTGCTCC
GCCATACAGCGTATCATTGCCAGCACCTCCGTATAATGTGTCATTCCCGGCGCCACCATACAGGGTATCG
TTGCCCGCACCGCCATACAGTGTATCATTGCCAGCACCACCATAGAGGGTATCGTTACCCGCCCCGCCGT
ACAGTGTGTCATTCCCAGCACCGCCATAAAGGGTATCGTTGCCTGCCCCCCCATACAGCGTGTCGTTACC
GGCGCCCCCATACAAAGTGTCGTTACCTGCTCCGCCATACAGCGTATCATTGCCAGCACCTCCGTATAAT
GTGTCATTCCCGGCGCCACCATACAGGGTATCGTTGCCCGCACCGCCCTGCTCACCATCATCCCCGAGGT
TGTTGTTATTGTTATTGTTGTTGTTGTTCGAGCTCGAATTAGTCTGCGCGTCTTTCAGGGCTTCATCGAC
AGTCTGACGACCGCTGGCGGCGTTGATCACCGCAGTACGCACGGCATACCAGAAAGCGGACATCTGCGGG
ATGTTCGGCATGATTTCACCTTTCTGGGCGTTTTCCATAGTGGCGGCAATCCGCGGATCTTTCACCAACT
CTTCCTCGTAAGACTTCAGCGCTACGGCACCCAGCGGTTTGTCTTTATTAACCGCTTCCAGACCTTCATC
AGTCAGCAGATAGTTTTCGAGGAACTCTTTTGCCAGCTCTTTGTTCGGACTGGCGGCGTTAATACCTGCG
CTCAGCACGCCAACGAACGGTTTGGATGGTTGACCCTTGAAGGTCGGCAGTACCGTTACACCATAATTCA
CTTTGCTGGTGTCGATGTTGGACCATGCCCACGGGCCGTTGA
